Addgene plasmid #209666: pAAV.hSynapsin.(cyto).cpSFGFP.HaloTag
Purpose: Non-responsive control
Depositing lab: Tim Brown & HHMI-JRC Tool Translation Team. Depositing organization: HHMI, Janelia Research Campus. Publication: iATPSnFR2: A high-dynamic-range fluorescent sensor for monitoring intracellular ATP. Marvin JS, Kokotos AC, Kumar M, Pulido C, Tkachuk AN, Yao JS, Brown TA, Ryan TA. Proc Natl Acad Sci U S A. 2024 May 21;121(21):e2314604121. doi: 10.1073/pnas.2314604121. Epub 2024 May 15. PubMed 38748581.
Backbone
  Vector backbone: pAAV
  Vector type: AAV
Growth in bacteria
  Bacterial resistance: Ampicillin, 100 μg/mL
  Growth temperature: 37°C
  Growth strain: NEB Stable
  Copy number: High Copy
Gene/Insert
  Gene/Insert name: cpSFGFP.HaloTag
  Species: Synthetic
  Promoter: hSyn
  Cloning method: Restriction Enzyme; 5′ cloning site unknown (unknown if destroyed)
Terms and licenses: Academic/Nonprofit Terms; Industry Terms: Not Available to Industry
Depositor comments: Please visit https://doi.org/10.1101/2023.08.24.554624 for bioRxiv preprint.
How to cite: pAAV.hSynapsin.(cyto).cpSFGFP.HaloTag was a gift from Tim Brown & HHMI-JRC Tool Translation Team (Addgene plasmid # 209666 ; http://n2t.net/addgene:209666 ; RRID:Addgene_209666)
