[The description below was written by a language model from this plasmid's Addgene catalogue record and pLannotate feature annotations shown in this document.]
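Description:
pAAV.hSynapsin.(cyto).cpSFGFP.HaloTag is an AAV transfer plasmid of about 6 kb, built on a pAAV backbone for packaging a neuron-targeted expression cassette into recombinant adeno-associated virus. In bacteria it is maintained through a high-copy ColE1/pUC-type origin and selected with ampicillin via the β-lactamase gene. An f1 phage origin is also present. The short lacZα, lacI and SV40 large T antigen matches in the feature table are backbone remnants rather than functional genes.

Between the two AAV2 inverted terminal repeats, which provide the cis signals for replication and encapsidation of the vector genome, the human synapsin I promoter drives neuron-specific expression of a synthetic fusion protein. The first part is annotated automatically as a cEGFP-like green fluorescent protein and corresponds to the circularly permuted superfolder GFP named in the record. The second part, annotated as the bacterial haloalkane dehalogenase dhaA, corresponds to HaloTag, the engineered dehalogenase derivative that covalently binds chloroalkane-linked dyes. The "(cyto)" in the name suggests the protein is untargeted and stays in the cytosol, and no localisation signal appears in the annotation. A WPRE downstream of the coding sequence enhances transcript stability and expression, and an SV40 polyadenylation signal terminates the cassette.

The stated purpose is a non-responsive control, deposited alongside the iATPSnFR2 fluorescent ATP sensors. The insert name and annotation show only the cpSFGFP reporter and HaloTag, with no separate ligand-binding domain. Its green signal should therefore not report ATP, so it can help distinguish genuine sensor responses from artefacts, while HaloTag labelling offers a second channel for normalising expression.
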