Features (pLannotate 1.2.2; 15 found; start..end, strand, type, name):
    237..825     -  rep_origin     ori: high-copy-number ColE1/pMB1/pBR322/pUC origin of replication
    996..1856    -  CDS            AmpR: β-lactamase; bla; confers resistance to ampicillin, carbenicillin, and related antibiotics
   1857..1961    -  promoter       AmpR promoter: bla
   2014..2442    -  rep_origin     f1 ori (sequence partly withheld): f1 bacteriophage origin of replication; arrow indicates direction of (+) strand synthesis
   2447..2516    -  CDS            lacZα (fragment): LacZα fragment of β-galactosidase; lacZ fragment
   2511..2643    -  repeat_region  AAV2 ITR (fragment): inverted terminal repeat of adeno-associated virus serotype 2 inverted
   2719..3166    +  promoter       hSyn promoter: human synapsin I promoter; confers neuron-specific expression (Kügler et al., 2003)
   3210..3938    +  CDS            cEGFP: cEGFP is a basic (constitutively fluorescent) green fluorescent protein published in 2008, derived from Aequorea victoria.
   3993..4871    +  CDS            dhaA: DHAA_PSEPV - Experimental evidence at protein level: Swiss-Prot protein existence level 1. Catalyzes hydrolytic cleavage of carbon-halogen bonds in halogenated aliphatic compounds, leading to the formation of the corresponding primary alcohols, halide ions and protons. Has a broad substrate specificity, as it is able to dehalogenate mono- and di- chlorinated and brominated alkanes (up to at least C10), and the two isomers of 1,3-dichloropropene to 3-chloroallyl alcohol; the highest activity was found with 1,2-dibromoethane, while no activity was observed with the analog 1,2-dichloroethane. Fro
   4924..5512    +  misc_feature   WPRE: woodchuck hepatitis virus posttranscriptional regulatory element
   5513..5532    +  misc_feature   MCS (fragment): pBluescript multiple cloning site
   5561..5682    -  polyA_signal   SV40 poly(A) signal: SV40 polyadenylation signal
   5705..5773    -  CDS            large T antigen (fragment): large T antigen from SV40 (simian virus 40)
   5844..4       +  repeat_region  AAV2 ITR (across the origin): inverted terminal repeat of adeno-associated virus serotype 2 inverted
   5971..54      -  CDS            lacI (fragment) (across the origin): lac repressor; lacI; The lac repressor binds to the lac operator to inhibit transcription in E. coli. This inhibition can be relieved by adding lactose or isopropyl-β-D-thiogalactopyranoside (IPTG).
>Addgene plasmid #209666 | pAAV.hSynapsin.(cyto).cpSFGFP.HaloTag | addgene full sequence | sequence record 413363 | Addgene NGS Result
CTGCATTAATGAATCGGCCAACGCGCGGGGAGAGGCGGTTTGCGTATTGGGCGCTCTTCCGCTTCCTCGC
TCACTGACTCGCTGCGCTCGGTCGTTCGGCTGCGGCGAGCGGTATCAGCTCACTCAAAGGCGGTAATACG
GTTATCCACAGAATCAGGGGATAACGCAGGAAAGAACATGTGAGCAAAAGGCCAGCAAAAGGCCAGGAAC
CGTAAAAAGGCCGCGTTGCTGGCGTTTTTCCATAGGCTCCGCCCCCCTGACGAGCATCACAAAAATCGAC
GCTCAAGTCAGAGGTGGCGAAACCCGACAGGACTATAAAGATACCAGGCGTTTCCCCCTGGAAGCTCCCT
CGTGCGCTCTCCTGTTCCGACCCTGCCGCTTACCGGATACCTGTCCGCCTTTCTCCCTTCGGGAAGCGTG
GCGCTTTCTCATAGCTCACGCTGTAGGTATCTCAGTTCGGTGTAGGTCGTTCGCTCCAAGCTGGGCTGTG
TGCACGAACCCCCCGTTCAGCCCGACCGCTGCGCCTTATCCGGTAACTATCGTCTTGAGTCCAACCCGGT
AAGACACGACTTATCGCCACTGGCAGCAGCCACTGGTAACAGGATTAGCAGAGCGAGGTATGTAGGCGGT
GCTACAGAGTTCTTGAAGTGGTGGCCTAACTACGGCTACACTAGAAGAACAGTATTTGGTATCTGCGCTC
TGCTGAAGCCAGTTACCTTCGGAAAAAGAGTTGGTAGCTCTTGATCCGGCAAACAAACCACCGCTGGTAG
CGGTGGTTTTTTTGTTTGCAAGCAGCAGATTACGCGCAGAAAAAAAGGATCTCAAGAAGATCCTTTGATC
TTTTCTACGGGGTCTGACGCTCAGTGGAACGAAAACTCACGTTAAGGGATTTTGGTCATGAGATTATCAA
AAAGGATCTTCACCTAGATCCTTTTAAATTAAAAATGAAGTTTTAAATCAATCTAAAGTATATATGAGTA
AACTTGGTCTGACAGTTACCAATGCTTAATCAGTGAGGCACCTATCTCAGCGATCTGTCTATTTCGTTCA
TCCATAGTTGCCTGACTCCCCGTCGTGTAGATAACTACGATACGGGAGGGCTTACCATCTGGCCCCAGTG
CTGCAATGATACCGCGAGACCCACGCTCACCGGCTCCAGATTTATCAGCAATAAACCAGCCAGCCGGAAG
GGCCGAGCGCAGAAGTGGTCCTGCAACTTTATCCGCCTCCATCCAGTCTATTAATTGTTGCCGGGAAGCT
AGAGTAAGTAGTTCGCCAGTTAATAGTTTGCGCAACGTTGTTGCCATTGCTACAGGCATCGTGGTGTCAC
GCTCGTCGTTTGGTATGGCTTCATTCAGCTCCGGTTCCCAACGATCAAGGCGAGTTACATGATCCCCCAT
GTTGTGCAAAAAAGCGGTTAGCTCCTTCGGTCCTCCGATCGTTGTCAGAAGTAAGTTGGCCGCAGTGTTA
TCACTCATGGTTATGGCAGCACTGCATAATTCTCTTACTGTCATGCCATCCGTAAGATGCTTTTCTGTGA
CTGGTGAGTACTCAACCAAGTCATTCTGAGAATAGTGTATGCGGCGACCGAGTTGCTCTTGCCCGGCGTC
AATACGGGATAATACCGCGCCACATAGCAGAACTTTAAAAGTGCTCATCATTGGAAAACGTTCTTCGGGG
CGAAAACTCTCAAGGATCTTACCGCTGTTGAGATCCAGTTCGATGTAACCCACTCGTGCACCCAACTGAT
CTTCAGCATCTTTTACTTTCACCAGCGTTTCTGGGTGAGCAAAAACAGGAAGGCAAAATGCCGCAAAAAA
GGGAATAAGGGCGACACGGAAATGTTGAATACTCATACTCTTCCTTTTTCAATATTATTGAAGCATTTAT
CAGGGTTATTGTCTCATGAGCGGATACATATTTGAATGTATTTAGAAAAATAAACAAATAGGGGTTCCGC
GCACATTTCCCCGAAAAGTGCCACCTAAATTGTAAGCGTTAATATTTTGTTAAAATTCGCGTTAAATTTT
TGTTAAATCAGCTCATTTTTTAACCAATAGGCCGAAATCGGCAAAATCCCTTATAAATCAAAAGAATAGA
CCGAGATAGGGT
[37 nt withheld, positions 2113-2149]
AAAGAACGTGGACTCCAACGTCAAAGG
[49 nt withheld, positions 2177-2225]
T
[91 nt withheld, positions 2227-2317]
G
[124 nt withheld, positions 2319-2442]
CCCATTCGCCATTCAGGCTGCGCAACTGTTGGGAAGGGCGATCGGTGCGGGCCTCTTCGCTATTACGCCA
GCTGCGCGCTCGCTCGCTCACTGAGGCCGCCCGGGCAAAGCCCGGGCGTCGGGCGACCTTTGGTCGCCCG
GCCTCAGTGAGCGAGCGAGCGCGCAGAGAGGGAGTGGCCAACTCCATCACTAGGGGTTCCTTGTAGTTAA
TGATTAACCCGCCATGCTACTTATCTACGTAGCCATGCTCTAGGAAGATCCAGGGCCCTGCGTATGAGTG
CAAGTGGGTTTTAGGACCAGGATGAGGCGGGGTGGGGGTGCCTACCTGACGACCGGCCCCGACCCACTGG
ACAAGCACCCAACCCCCATTCCCCAAATTGCGCATCCCCTATCAGAGAGGGGGAGGGGAAACAGGATGCG
GCGAGGCGCGTGCGCACTGCCAGCTTCAGCACCGCGGACAGTGCCTTCGCCCCCGCCTGGCGGCGCGCGC
CACCGCCGCCTCAGCACTGAAGGCGCGCTGACGTCACTCGCCGGTCCCCCGCAAACTCCCCTTCCCGGCC
ACCTTGGTCGCGTCCGCGCCGCCGCCGGCCCAGCCGGACCGCACCACGCGAGGCGCGAGATAGGGGGGCA
CGGGCGCGACCATCTGCGCTGCGGCGCCGGCGACTCAGCGCTGCCTCAGTCTGCGGTGGGCAGCGGAGGA
GTCGTGTCGTGCCTGAGAGCGCAGTCCAATTCAAGCTGCTAGCAAGGATCCCGCCACCATGGGCAGATCT
AGCCACAACGTCTATATCATGGCCGACAAGCAGAAGAACGGCATCAAGGCGAACTTCAAGATCCGCCACA
ACGTGGAGGACGGCAGCGTGCAGCTCGCCGACCACTACCAGCAGAACACCCCCATCGGCGACGGCCCCGT
GCTGCTGCCCGACAACCACTACCTGAGCACCCAGTCCGTGCTGAGCAAAGACCCCAACGAGAAGCGCGAT
CACATGGTCCTGCTGGAGTTCGTGACCGCCGCCGGGATCACTCTCGGCATGGACGAGCTGTACAAGGGCG
GTACCGGAGGGAGCATGAGCAAGGGCGAGGAGCTGTTCACCGGGGTGGTGCCCATCCTGGTCGAGCTGGA
CGGCGACGTAAACGGCCACAAGTTCAGCGTGCGCGGCGAGGGCGAGGGCGATGCCACCAACGGCAAGCTG
ACCCTGAAGTTCATCTGCACCACCGGCAAGCTGCCCGTGCCCTGGCCCACCCTCGTGACCACCCTGACCT
ACGGCGTGCAGTGCTTCAGCCGCTACCCCGACCACATGAAGCAGCACGACTTCTTCAAGTCCGCCATGCC
CGAAGGCTACGTCCAGGAGCGCACCATCAGCTTCAAGGACGACGGCACCTACAAGACCCGCGCCGAGGTG
AAGTTCGAGGGCGACACCCTGGTGAACCGCATCGAGCTGAAGGGCATCGACTTCAAGGAGGACGGCAACA
TCCTGGGGCATAAGCTGGAGTACAACTTTAACCTGCAGGGCGGAGGCTCGGGCGGAGGTGGGTCGGGTGG
CGGCGGATCAATGGCCGAGATCGGCACCGGCTTCCCCTTCGACCCCCACTACGTGGAGGTGCTGGGCGAG
CGCATGCACTACGTTGACGTGGGCCCCCGCGACGGCACCCCCGTGCTGTTCCTGCACGGCAACCCCACCA
GCAGCTACGTGTGGCGCAACATCATCCCCCACGTGGCCCCCACCCACCGCACTATCGCCCCCGACCTGAT
CGGCATGGGCAAGAGCGACAAGCCCGACCTGGGCTACTTCTTCGACGACCACGTGCGCTTCATGGACGCC
TTCATCGAGGCCCTGGGCCTGGAGGAGGTGGTGCTGGTGATCCACGACTGGGGCAGCGCCCTGGGCTTCC
ACTGGGCCAAGCGCAACCCCGAGCGCGTGAAGGGCATCGCCTTCATGGAGTTCATCCGCCCCATCCCCAC
CTGGGACGAGTGGCCCGAGTTCGCCCGCGAGACCTTCCAGGCCTTCCGCACCACCGACGTGGGCCGCAAG
CTGATCATCGACCAGAACGTGTTCATCGAGGGCACCCTGCCCATGGGCGTGGTGCGCCCCCTGACCGAGG
TGGAGATGGACCACTACCGCGAGCCCTTCCTGAACCCCGTGGACCGCGAGCCCCTGTGGCGCTTCCCCAA
CGAGCTGCCCATCGCCGGCGAGCCCGCCAACATCGTGGCCCTGGTGGAGGAGTACATGGACTGGCTGCAC
CAGAGCCCCGTGCCCAAGCTGCTGTTCTGGGGCACCCCCGGCGTGCTGATCCCCCCCGCCGAGGCCGCCC
GCCTGGCCAAGAGCCTGCCCAACGTTAAGGCCGTGGACATCGGCCCCGGCCTGAACCTGCTCCAGGAGGA
CAACCCCGACCTGATCGGCAGCGAGATCGCCCGCTGGCTGAGCACCCTCGAGATCAGCGGCCATCACCAT
CACCACCATTAAGAATTCGAAGCTTATCGATAATCAACCTCTGGATTACAAAATTTGTGAAAGATTGACT
GGTATTCTTAACTATGTTGCTCCTTTTACGCTATGTGGATACGCTGCTTTAATGCCTTTGTATCATGCTA
TTGCTTCCCGTATGGCTTTCATTTTCTCCTCCTTGTATAAATCCTGGTTGCTGTCTCTTTATGAGGAGTT
GTGGCCCGTTGTCAGGCAACGTGGCGTGGTGTGCACTGTGTTTGCTGACGCAACCCCCACTGGTTGGGGC
ATTGCCACCACCTGTCAGCTCCTTTCCGGGACTTTCGCTTTCCCCCTCCCTATTGCCACGGCGGAACTCA
TCGCCGCCTGCCTTGCCCGCTGCTGGACAGGGGCTCGGCTGTTGGGCACTGACAATTCCGTGGTGTTGTC
GGGGAAATCATCGTCCTTTCCTTGGCTGCTCGCCTGTGTTGCCACCTGGATTCTGCGCGGGACGTCCTTC
TGCTACGTCCCTTCGGCCCTCAATCCAGCGGACCTTCCTTCCCGCGGCCTGCTGCCGGCTCTGCGGCCTC
TTCCGCGTCTTCGCCTTCGCCCTCAGACGAGTCGGATCTCCCTTTGGGCCGCCTCCCCGCATCGATACCG
TCGACCTCGACCCGGGCGGCCGCTTCGAGCAGACATGATAAGATACATTGATGAGTTTGGACAAACCACA
ACTAGAATGCAGTGAAAAAAATGCTTTATTTGTGAAATTTGTGATGCTATTGCTTTATTTGTAACCATTA
TAAGCTGCAATAAACAAGTTAACAACAACAATTGCATTCATTTTATGTTTCAGGTTCAGGGGGAGATGTG
GGAGGTTTTTTAAAGCAAGTAAAACCTCTACAAATGTGGTAAAATCGATAAGGATCTTCCTAGAGCATGG
CTACGTAGATAAGTAGCATGGCGGGTTAATCATTAACTACAAGGAACCCCTAGTGATGGAGTTGGCCACT
CCCTCTCTGCGCGCTCGCTCGCTCACTGAGGCCGGGCGACCAAAGGTCGCCCGACGCCCGGGCTTTGCCC
GGGCGGCCTCAGTGAGCGAGCGAGCGCGCAG
